Addgene plasmid #161433: pDONR221-NIPAL1_STOP
Purpose: Gateway entry clone with codon-optimized ORF sequence for subcloning into custom expression vectors. Contains a STOP codon at the end of the codon-optimized ORF sequence.
Depositing lab: RESOLUTE Consortium & Giulio Superti-Furga. Depositing organization: CeMM Research Center for Molecular Medicine. Publication: The RESOLUTE consortium: unlocking SLC transporters for drug discovery. Superti-Furga G, Lackner D, Wiedmer T, Ingles-Prieto A, Barbosa B, Girardi E, Goldmann U, Gurtl B, Klavins K, Klimek C, Lindinger S, Lineiro-Retes E, Muller AC, Onstein S, Redinger G, Reil D, Sedlyarov V, Wolf G, Crawford M, Everley R, ... Steppan CM. Nat Rev Drug Discov. 2020 Jul;19(7):429-430. doi: 10.1038/d41573-020-00056-6. PubMed 32265506.
Backbone
  Vector backbone: pDONR221
  Backbone manufacturer: ThermoFisher Scientific
  Backbone size w/o insert (bp): 2550
  Vector type: Mammalian Expression
Growth in bacteria
  Bacterial resistance: Kanamycin, 50 μg/mL
  Growth temperature: 37°C
  Growth strain: NEB Stable
  Copy number: High Copy
Gene/Insert
  Gene/Insert name: NIPAL1 (alt name: DKFZp686A06115, NPAL1)
  Species: H. sapiens (human)
  Insert size (bp): 1233
  Entrez Gene: NIPAL1 (a.k.a. NPAL1, DKFZp686A06115)
  Cloning method: Gateway Cloning
  Sequencing primers: 5′ M13-fwd; 3′ M13-rev
Terms and licenses: Academic/Nonprofit Terms; Industry Terms
Depositor comments: This plasmid contains a STOP codon at the end of the codon-optimized ORF. For the version of this plasmid that does not contain a STOP codon, please see Addgene plasmid 132267 For more information on the full Resolute plasmid collection, please see www.addgene.org/depositor-collections/re-solute/. Please provide your feedback on this plasmid to the RESOLUTE consortium by filling out their RESOLUTE repository feedback form: https://forms.office.com/Pages/ResponsePage.aspx?id=0e05yklzmkS7rjFGQL4N7z4feCLQvEJAmVcOCM_u885UN1JJRko0Ukg4TVQwNTZLOUxPQVJWT1NHUCQlQCN0PWcu
How to cite: pDONR221-NIPAL1_STOP was a gift from RESOLUTE Consortium & Giulio Superti-Furga (Addgene plasmid # 161433 ; http://n2t.net/addgene:161433 ; RRID:Addgene_161433)
