[The description below was written by a language model from this plasmid's Addgene catalogue record and pLannotate feature annotations shown in this document.]
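Description:
pDONR221-NIPAL1_STOP is a Gateway entry clone built on the pDONR221 backbone, carrying a codon-optimized open reading frame for human NIPAL1 (also known as NPAL1 or NIPA3). By similarity-based annotation, this protein is a Mg(2+) transporter that carries other divalent cations much less efficiently. The sequenced plasmid is about 3.8 kb. It is maintained in E. coli through a high-copy ColE1/pUC-type origin and selected with kanamycin via an aminoglycoside phosphotransferase (KanR) gene. Although the catalogue lists the vector type as mammalian expression, the feature table shows no eukaryotic promoter or polyadenylation signal. The plasmid is therefore a shuttle for the ORF rather than an expression construct in its own right.

The roughly 1.2 kb NIPAL1 coding sequence lies between attL1 and attL2 sites, which allow directional transfer into any attR-containing destination vector by an LR recombination reaction. The ORF ends in a stop codon, so this version suits native, untagged expression or destination vectors that add N-terminal tags, but it cannot be read through into a C-terminal fusion. The depositor notes that a companion clone without the stop codon exists for that purpose. Upstream of attL1 are rrnB T1 and T2 terminators, which insulate the insert from read-through transcription in bacteria. A T7 promoter sits beyond attL2 on the opposite strand, pointing back toward the insert. Short lacI and lacZα fragments are annotated but appear to be backbone remnants, and M13 forward and reverse primer sites flank the cassette for sequence verification. The clone belongs to a consortium collection of solute carrier and transporter ORFs intended for subcloning into custom expression vectors.
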