Features (pLannotate 1.2.2; 10 found; start..end, strand, type, name):
    121..213     +  CDS            lacI (fragment): lac repressor; lacI; The lac repressor binds to the lac operator to inhibit transcription in E. coli. This inhibition can be relieved by adding lactose or isopropyl-β-D-thiogalactopyranoside (IPTG).
    268..295     -  terminator     rrnB T2 terminator: transcription terminator T2 from the E. coli rrnB gene
    427..470     +  terminator     rrnB T1 terminator: Escherichia coli rrnB; transcription terminator T1 from the E. coli rrnB gene
    517..553     -  CDS            lacZα (fragment): LacZα fragment of β-galactosidase; lacZ fragment
    569..668     +  protein_bind   attL1: mutant version of attL; recombination site for the Gateway® LR reaction LR Clonase™
    674..1903    +  CDS            NIPAL1: NIPA3_HUMAN - Also known as NIPA3, NPAL1. Experimental evidence at transcript level: Swiss-Prot protein existence level 2. Acts as a Mg(2+) transporter. Can also transport other divalent cations such as Fe(2+), Sr(2+), Ba(2+), Mn(2+), Cu(2+) and Co(2+) but to a much less extent than Mg(2+) (By similarity). From Homo sapiens (Human).
   1908..2007    -  protein_bind   attL2: mutant version of attL; recombination site for the Gateway® LR reaction LR Clonase™
   2025..2043    -  promoter       T7 promoter: promoter for bacteriophage T7 RNA polymerase
   2177..2986    +  CDS            KanR: aminoglycoside phosphotransferase; aph(3')-Ia; confers resistance to kanamycin in bacteria or G418 (Geneticin®) in eukaryotes
   3133..3721    +  rep_origin     ori: high-copy-number ColE1/pMB1/pBR322/pUC origin of replication
>Addgene plasmid #161433 | pDONR221-NIPAL1_STOP | addgene full sequence | sequence record 436381 | Addgene NGS Result
CTTTCCTGCGTTATCCCCTGATTCTGTGGATAACCGTATTACCGCCTTTGAGTGAGCTGATACCGCTCGC
CGCAGCCGAACGACCGAGCGCAGCGAGTCAGTGAGCGAGGAAGCGGAAGAGCGCCCAATACGCAAACCGC
CTCTCCCCGCGCGTTGGCCGATTCATTAATGCAGCTGGCACGACAGGTTTCCCGACTGGAAAGCGGGCAG
TGAGCGCAACGCAATTAATACGCGTACCGCTAGCCAGGAAGAGTTTGTAGAAACGCAAAAAGGCCATCCG
TCAGGATGGCCTTCTGCTTAGTTTGATGCCTGGCAGTTTATGGCGGGCGTCCTGCCCGCCACCCTCCGGG
CCGTTGCTTCACAACGTTCAAATCCGCTCCCGGCGGATTTGTCCTACTCAGGAGAGCGTTCACCGACAAA
CAACAGATAAAACGAAAGGCCCAGTCTTCCGACTGAGCCTTTCGTTTTATTTGATGCCTGGCAGTTCCCT
ACTCTCGCGTTAACGCTAGCATGGATGTTTTCCCAGTCACGACGTTGTAAAACGACGGCCAGTCTTAAGC
TCGGGCCCCAAATAATGATTTTATTTTGACTGATAGTGACCTGTTCGTTGCAACACATTGATGAGCAATG
CTTTTTTATAATGCCAACTTTGTACAAAAAAGCAGGCTCCACCATGGGAGCACAGGTGCGGCTGCCACCT
GGAGAGCCCTGCAGAGAGGGCTACGTGCTGTCCCTGGTGTGCCCTAACAGCTCCCAGGCCTGGTGTGAGA
TCACCAATGTGAGCCAGCTGCTGGCATCCCCCGTGCTGTACACAGACCTGAACTATTCCATCAACAATCT
GTCTATCAGCGCCAACGTGGAGAATAAGTACTCTCTGTATGTGGGCCTGGTGCTGGCCGTGTCTAGCTCC
ATCTTCATCGGCTCTAGCTTCATCCTGAAGAAGAAGGGCCTGCTGCAGCTGGCCAGCAAGGGCTTCACCA
GGGCAGGACAGGGAGGACACTCCTACCTGAAGGAGTGGCTGTGGTGGGTGGGACTGCTGAGCATGGGAGC
AGGAGAGGCAGCAAATTTCGCAGCCTATGCCTTTGCCCCTGCCACCCTGGTGACACCACTGGGCGCCCTG
AGCGTGCTGATCTCCGCCATCCTGTCCTCTTACTTTCTGAACGAGCACCTGAATATCCACGGCAAGATCG
GCTGCATCCTGTCTATCCTGGGCAGCACCGTGATGGTCATCCACGCCCCACAGGAGGAGGAGGTGACATC
CCTGCACGAGATGGAGATGAAGCTGCGCGACCCCGGCTTCATCTCCTTTGCCGTGATCATCACCGTGATC
TCTCTGGTGCTGATCCTGATCGTGGCCCCTAAGAAGGGCCAGACAAACATCCTGGTGTATATCTCCATCT
GTTCTCTGATCGGCGCCTTCAGCGTGAGCTCCGTGAAGGGCCTGGGCATCGCCATCAAGGAGCTGATCGA
GTGGAAGCCAGTGTACAAGCACCCCCTGGTGTTCGTGCTGCTGGCCGTGCTGGTGCTGAGCGTGACCACA
CAGATCAACTATCTGAATAAGGCCCTGGATACCTTTAACACATCCCTGGTGACCCCAATCTACTACGTGT
TCTTCACCTCTATGGTGGTGACATGCAGCGCCATCCTGTTTCAGGAGTGGTACGGCATGACCGCCGGCGA
CATCATCGGCACCCTGTCTGGCTTCTTTACAATCATCATCGGCATCTTCCTGCTGCACGCCTTTAAGAAT
ACCGATATCACATGGTCCGAGCTGACCTCTACAGCCAAGAAGGAGGCCGTGAGCCTGAACGTGAATGAGA
ACAATTACGTGCTGCTGGAGAACCTGGAGTGTTCTGCCCCTGGCTATAATGACGATGTGACCCTGTTCAG
CCGGACAGACGATTGAGACCCAGCTTTCTTGTACAAAGTTGGCATTATAAGAAAGCATTGCTTATCAATT
TGTTGCAACGAACAGGTCACTATCAGTCAAAATAAAATCATTATTTGCCATCCAGCTGATATCCCCTATA
GTGAGTCGTATTACATGGTCATAGCTGTTTCCTGGCAGCTCTGGCCCGTGTCTCAAAATCTCTGATGTTA
CATTGCACAAGATAAAAATATATCATCATGAACAATAAAACTGTCTGCTTACATAAACAGTAATACAAGG
GGTGTTATGAGCCATATTCAACGGGAAACGTCGAGGCCGCGATTAAATTCCAACATGGATGCTGATTTAT
ATGGGTATAAATGGGCTCGCGATAATGTCGGGCAATCAGGTGCGACAATCTATCGCTTGTATGGGAAGCC
CGATGCGCCAGAGTTGTTTCTGAAACATGGCAAAGGTAGCGTTGCCAATGATGTTACAGATGAGATGGTC
AGACTAAACTGGCTGACGGAATTTATGCCTCTTCCGACCATCAAGCATTTTATCCGTACTCCTGATGATG
CATGGTTACTCACCACTGCGATCCCCGGAAAAACAGCATTCCAGGTATTAGAAGAATATCCTGATTCAGG
TGAAAATATTGTTGATGCGCTGGCAGTGTTCCTGCGCCGGTTGCATTCGATTCCTGTTTGTAATTGTCCT
TTTAACAGCGATCGCGTATTTCGTCTCGCTCAGGCGCAATCACGAATGAATAACGGTTTGGTTGATGCGA
GTGATTTTGATGACGAGCGTAATGGCTGGCCTGTTGAACAAGTCTGGAAAGAAATGCATAAACTTTTGCC
ATTCTCACCGGATTCAGTCGTCACTCATGGTGATTTCTCACTTGATAACCTTATTTTTGACGAGGGGAAA
TTAATAGGTTGTATTGATGTTGGACGAGTCGGAATCGCAGACCGATACCAGGATCTTGCCATCCTATGGA
ACTGCCTCGGTGAGTTTTCTCCTTCATTACAGAAACGGCTTTTTCAAAAATATGGTATTGATAATCCTGA
TATGAATAAATTGCAGTTTCATTTGATGCTCGATGAGTTTTTCTAATCAGAATTGGTTAATTGGTTGTAA
CACTGGCAGAGCATTACGCTGACTTGACGGGACGGCGCAAGCTCATGACCAAAATCCCTTAACGTGAGTT
ACGCGTCGTTCCACTGAGCGTCAGACCCCGTAGAAAAGATCAAAGGATCTTCTTGAGATCCTTTTTTTCT
GCGCGTAATCTGCTGCTTGCAAACAAAAAAACCACCGCTACCAGCGGTGGTTTGTTTGCCGGATCAAGAG
CTACCAACTCTTTTTCCGAAGGTAACTGGCTTCAGCAGAGCGCAGATACCAAATACTGTTCTTCTAGTGT
AGCCGTAGTTAGGCCACCACTTCAAGAACTCTGTAGCACCGCCTACATACCTCGCTCTGCTAATCCTGTT
ACCAGTGGCTGCTGCCAGTGGCGATAAGTCGTGTCTTACCGGGTTGGACTCAAGACGATAGTTACCGGAT
AAGGCGCAGCGGTCGGGCTGAACGGGGGGTTCGTGCACACAGCCCAGCTTGGAGCGAACGACCTACACCG
AACTGAGATACCTACAGCGTGAGCTATGAGAAAGCGCCACGCTTCCCGAAGGGAGAAAGGCGGACAGGTA
TCCGGTAAGCGGCAGGGTCGGAACAGGAGAGCGCACGAGGGAGCTTCCAGGGGGAAACGCCTGGTATCTT
TATAGTCCTGTCGGGTTTCGCCACCTCTGACTTGAGCGTCGATTTTTGTGATGCTCGTCAGGGGGGCGGA
GCCTATGGAAAAACGCCAGCAACGCGGCCTTTTTACGGTTCCTGGCCTTTTGCTGGCCTTTTGCTCACAT
GTT
