Features (pLannotate 1.2.2; 10 found; start..end, strand, type, name):
    121..213     +  CDS            lacI (fragment): lac repressor; lacI; The lac repressor binds to the lac operator to inhibit transcription in E. coli. This inhibition can be relieved by adding lactose or isopropyl-β-D-thiogalactopyranoside (IPTG).
    268..295     -  terminator     rrnB T2 terminator: transcription terminator T2 from the E. coli rrnB gene
    427..470     +  terminator     rrnB T1 terminator: Escherichia coli rrnB; transcription terminator T1 from the E. coli rrnB gene
    517..553     -  CDS            lacZα (fragment): LacZα fragment of β-galactosidase; lacZ fragment
    569..668     +  protein_bind   attL1: mutant version of attL; recombination site for the Gateway® LR reaction LR Clonase™
    674..1903    +  CDS            NIPAL1: NIPA3_HUMAN - Also known as NIPA3, NPAL1. Experimental evidence at transcript level: Swiss-Prot protein existence level 2. Acts as a Mg(2+) transporter. Can also transport other divalent cations such as Fe(2+), Sr(2+), Ba(2+), Mn(2+), Cu(2+) and Co(2+) but to a much less extent than Mg(2+) (By similarity). From Homo sapiens (Human).
   1908..2007    -  protein_bind   attL2: mutant version of attL; recombination site for the Gateway® LR reaction LR Clonase™
   2025..2043    -  promoter       T7 promoter: promoter for bacteriophage T7 RNA polymerase
   2177..2986    +  CDS            KanR: aminoglycoside phosphotransferase; aph(3')-Ia; confers resistance to kanamycin in bacteria or G418 (Geneticin®) in eukaryotes
   3133..3721    +  rep_origin     ori: high-copy-number ColE1/pMB1/pBR322/pUC origin of replication
>Addgene plasmid #161433 | pDONR221-NIPAL1_STOP | analyzer sequence | sequence record 312800
CTTTCCTGCGTTATCCCCTGATTCTGTGGATAACCGTATTACCGCCTTTGAGTGAGCTGATACCGCTCGC
CGCAGCCGAACGACCGAGCGCAGCGAGTCAGTGAGCGAGGAAGCGGAAGAGCGCCCAATACGCAAACCGC
CTCTCCCCGCGCGTTGGCCGATTCATTAATGCAGCTGGCACGACAGGTTTCCCGACTGGAAAGCGGGCAG
TGAGCGCAACGCAATTAATACGCGTACCGCTAGCCAGGAAGAGTTTGTAGAAACGCAAAAAGGCCATCCG
TCAGGATGGCCTTCTGCTTAGTTTGATGCCTGGCAGTTTATGGCGGGCGTCCTGCCCGCCACCCTCCGGG
CCGTTGCTTCACAACGTTCAAATCCGCTCCCGGCGGATTTGTCCTACTCAGGAGAGCGTTCACCGACAAA
CAACAGATAAAACGAAAGGCCCAGTCTTCCGACTGAGCCTTTCGTTTTATTTGATGCCTGGCAGTTCCCT
ACTCTCGCGTTAACGCTAGCATGGATGTTTTCCCAGTCACGACGTTGTAAAACGACGGCCAGTCTTAAGC
TCGGGCCCCAAATAATGATTTTATTTTGACTGATAGTGACCTGTTCGTTGCAACACATTGATGAGCAATG
CTTTTTTATAATGCCAACTTTGTACAAAAAAGCAGGCTCCACCATGGGAGCACAGGTGCGGCTGCCACCT
GGAGAGCCCTGCAGAGAGGGCTACGTGCTGTCCCTGGTGTGCCCTAACAGCTCCCAGGCCTGGTGTGAGA
TCACCAATGTGAGCCAGCTGCTGGCATCCCCCGTGCTGTACACAGACCTGAACTATTCCATCAACAATCT
GTCTATCAGCGCCAACGTGGAGAATAAGTACTCTCTGTATGTGGGCCTGGTGCTGGCCGTGTCTAGCTCC
ATCTTCATCGGCTCTAGCTTCATCCTGAAGAAGAAGGGCCTGCTGCAGCTGGCCAGCAAGGGCTTCACCA
GGGCAGGACAGGGAGGACACTCCTACCTGAAGGAGTGGCTGTGGTGGGTGGGACTGCTGAGCATGGGAGC
AGGAGAGGCAGCAAATTTCGCAGCCTATGCCTTTGCCCCTGCCACCCTGGTGACACCACTGGGCGCCCTG
AGCGTGCTGATCTCCGCCATCCTGTCCTCTTACTTTCTGAACGAGCACCTGAATATCCACGGCAAGATCG
GCTGCATCCTGTCTATCCTGGGCAGCACCGTGATGGTCATCCACGCCCCACAGGAGGAGGAGGTGACATC
CCTGCACGAGATGGAGATGAAGCTGCGCGACCCCGGCTTCATCTCCTTTGCCGTGATCATCACCGTGATC
TCTCTGGTGCTGATCCTGATCGTGGCCCCTAAGAAGGGCCAGACAAACATCCTGGTGTATATCTCCATCT
GTTCTCTGATCGGCGCCTTCAGCGTGAGCTCCGTGAAGGGCCTGGGCATCGCCATCAAGGAGCTGATCGA
GTGGAAGCCAGTGTACAAGCACCCCCTGGTGTTCGTGCTGCTGGCCGTGCTGGTGCTGAGCGTGACCACA
CAGATCAACTATCTGAATAAGGCCCTGGATACCTTTAACACATCCCTGGTGACCCCAATCTACTACGTGT
TCTTCACCTCTATGGTGGTGACATGCAGCGCCATCCTGTTTCAGGAGTGGTACGGCATGACCGCCGGCGA
CATCATCGGCACCCTGTCTGGCTTCTTTACAATCATCATCGGCATCTTCCTGCTGCACGCCTTTAAGAAT
ACCGATATCACATGGTCCGAGCTGACCTCTACAGCCAAGAAGGAGGCCGTGAGCCTGAACGTGAATGAGA
ACAATTACGTGCTGCTGGAGAACCTGGAGTGTTCTGCCCCTGGCTATAATGACGATGTGACCCTGTTCAG
CCGGACAGACGATTGAGACCCAGCTTTCTTGTACAAAGTTGGCATTATAAGAAAGCATTGCTTATCAATT
TGTTGCAACGAACAGGTCACTATCAGTCAAAATAAAATCATTATTTGCCATCCAGCTGATATCCCCTATA
GTGAGTCGTATTACATGGTCATAGCTGTTTCCTGGCAGCTCTGGCCCGTGTCTCAAAATCTCTGATGTTA
CATTGCACAAGATAAAATAATATCATCATGAACAATAAAACTGTCTGCTTACATAAACAGTAATACAAGG
GGTGTTATGAGCCATATTCAACGGGAAACGTCGAGGCCGCGATTAAATTCCAACATGGATGCTGATTTAT
ATGGGTATAAATGGGCTCGCGATAATGTCGGGCAATCAGGTGCGACAATCTATCGCTTGTATGGGAAGCC
CGATGCGCCAGAGTTGTTTCTGAAACATGGCAAAGGTAGCGTTGCCAATGATGTTACAGATGAGATGGTC
AGACTAAACTGGCTGACGGAATTTATGCCTCTTCCGACCATCAAGCATTTTATCCGTACTCCTGATGATG
CATGGTTACTCACCACTGCGATCCCCGGAAAAACAGCATTCCAGGTATTAGAAGAATATCCTGATTCAGG
TGAAAATATTGTTGATGCGCTGGCAGTGTTCCTGCGCCGGTTGCATTCGATTCCTGTTTGTAATTGTCCT
TTTAACAGCGATCGCGTATTTCGTCTCGCTCAGGCGCAATCACGAATGAATAACGGTTTGGTTGATGCGA
GTGATTTTGATGACGAGCGTAATGGCTGGCCTGTTGAACAAGTCTGGAAAGAAATGCATAAACTTTTGCC
ATTCTCACCGGATTCAGTCGTCACTCATGGTGATTTCTCACTTGATAACCTTATTTTTGACGAGGGGAAA
TTAATAGGTTGTATTGATGTTGGACGAGTCGGAATCGCAGACCGATACCAGGATCTTGCCATCCTATGGA
ACTGCCTCGGTGAGTTTTCTCCTTCATTACAGAAACGGCTTTTTCAAAAATATGGTATTGATAATCCTGA
TATGAATAAATTGCAGTTTCATTTGATGCTCGATGAGTTTTTCTAATCAGAATTGGTTAATTGGTTGTAA
CACTGGCAGAGCATTACGCTGACTTGACGGGACGGCGCAAGCTCATGACCAAAATCCCTTAACGTGAGTT
ACGCGTCGTTCCACTGAGCGTCAGACCCCGTAGAAAAGATCAAAGGATCTTCTTGAGATCCTTTTTTTCT
GCGCGTAATCTGCTGCTTGCAAACAAAAAAACCACCGCTACCAGCGGTGGTTTGTTTGCCGGATCAAGAG
CTACCAACTCTTTTTCCGAAGGTAACTGGCTTCAGCAGAGCGCAGATACCAAATACTGTTCTTCTAGTGT
AGCCGTAGTTAGGCCACCACTTCAAGAACTCTGTAGCACCGCCTACATACCTCGCTCTGCTAATCCTGTT
ACCAGTGGCTGCTGCCAGTGGCGATAAGTCGTGTCTTACCGGGTTGGACTCAAGACGATAGTTACCGGAT
AAGGCGCAGCGGTCGGGCTGAACGGGGGGTTCGTGCACACAGCCCAGCTTGGAGCGAACGACCTACACCG
AACTGAGATACCTACAGCGTGAGCTATGAGAAAGCGCCACGCTTCCCGAAGGGAGAAAGGCGGACAGGTA
TCCGGTAAGCGGCAGGGTCGGAACAGGAGAGCGCACGAGGGAGCTTCCAGGGGGAAACGCCTGGTATCTT
TATAGTCCTGTCGGGTTTCGCCACCTCTGACTTGAGCGTCGATTTTTGTGATGCTCGTCAGGGGGGCGGA
GCCTATGGAAAAACGCCAGCAACGCGGCCTTTTTACGGTTCCTGGCCTTTTGCTGGCCTTTTGCTCACAT
GTT
