>Addgene plasmid #161433 | pDONR221-NIPAL1_STOP | depositor partial sequence | sequence record 312801 | Codon-optimized ORF of NIPAL1
ATGGGAGCACAGGTGCGGCTGCCACCTGGAGAGCCCTGCAGAGAGGGCTACGTGCTGTCCCTGGTGTGCC
CTAACAGCTCCCAGGCCTGGTGTGAGATCACCAATGTGAGCCAGCTGCTGGCATCCCCCGTGCTGTACAC
AGACCTGAACTATTCCATCAACAATCTGTCTATCAGCGCCAACGTGGAGAATAAGTACTCTCTGTATGTG
GGCCTGGTGCTGGCCGTGTCTAGCTCCATCTTCATCGGCTCTAGCTTCATCCTGAAGAAGAAGGGCCTGC
TGCAGCTGGCCAGCAAGGGCTTCACCAGGGCAGGACAGGGAGGACACTCCTACCTGAAGGAGTGGCTGTG
GTGGGTGGGACTGCTGAGCATGGGAGCAGGAGAGGCAGCAAATTTCGCAGCCTATGCCTTTGCCCCTGCC
ACCCTGGTGACACCACTGGGCGCCCTGAGCGTGCTGATCTCCGCCATCCTGTCCTCTTACTTTCTGAACG
AGCACCTGAATATCCACGGCAAGATCGGCTGCATCCTGTCTATCCTGGGCAGCACCGTGATGGTCATCCA
CGCCCCACAGGAGGAGGAGGTGACATCCCTGCACGAGATGGAGATGAAGCTGCGCGACCCCGGCTTCATC
TCCTTTGCCGTGATCATCACCGTGATCTCTCTGGTGCTGATCCTGATCGTGGCCCCTAAGAAGGGCCAGA
CAAACATCCTGGTGTATATCTCCATCTGTTCTCTGATCGGCGCCTTCAGCGTGAGCTCCGTGAAGGGCCT
GGGCATCGCCATCAAGGAGCTGATCGAGTGGAAGCCAGTGTACAAGCACCCCCTGGTGTTCGTGCTGCTG
GCCGTGCTGGTGCTGAGCGTGACCACACAGATCAACTATCTGAATAAGGCCCTGGATACCTTTAACACAT
CCCTGGTGACCCCAATCTACTACGTGTTCTTCACCTCTATGGTGGTGACATGCAGCGCCATCCTGTTTCA
GGAGTGGTACGGCATGACCGCCGGCGACATCATCGGCACCCTGTCTGGCTTCTTTACAATCATCATCGGC
ATCTTCCTGCTGCACGCCTTTAAGAATACCGATATCACATGGTCCGAGCTGACCTCTACAGCCAAGAAGG
AGGCCGTGAGCCTGAACGTGAATGAGAACAATTACGTGCTGCTGGAGAACCTGGAGTGTTCTGCCCCTGG
CTATAATGACGATGTGACCCTGTTCAGCCGGACAGACGATTGA
